Addgene plasmid #198570: pMXs-IRES-blast 3xFlag-SPNS1(R76A)
Purpose: SPNS1(R76A) codon-optimized orf with n-terminal 3xFlag in pMXs-IRES-Blast vector
Depositing lab: Monther Abu-Remaileh. Depositing organization: Stanford University. Publication: An SPNS1-dependent lysosomal lipid transport pathway that enables cell survival under choline limitation. Scharenberg SG, Dong W, Ghoochani A, Nyame K, Levin-Konigsberg R, Krishnan AR, Rawat ES, Spees K, Bassik MC, Abu-Remaileh M. Sci Adv. 2023 Apr 21;9(16):eadf8966. doi: 10.1126/sciadv.adf8966. Epub 2023 Apr 19. PubMed 37075117.
Backbone
  Vector backbone: pMXs-IRES-blast
  Backbone size w/o insert (bp): 5600
  Total vector size (bp): 7300
  Vector type: Mammalian Expression, Retroviral
  Selectable markers: Blasticidin
Growth in bacteria
  Bacterial resistance: Ampicillin, 100 μg/mL
  Growth temperature: 37°C
  Growth strain: NEB Stable
  Copy number: Unknown
Gene/Insert
  Gene/Insert name: SPNS1(R76A) with n-terminal 3xFlag (alt name: 3xFlag-SPNS1)
  Species: H. sapiens (human)
  Insert size (bp): 1683
  Mutation: changed arginine R76 to alanine (R76A)
  Entrez Gene: SPNS1 (a.k.a. HSpin1, LAT, PP2030, SLC62A1, SLC63A1, SPIN1, SPINL, nrs)
  Tag / fusion protein: 3xFlag (N terminal on insert)
  Cloning method: Restriction Enzyme; 5′ cloning site EcoRI (not destroyed); 3′ cloning site NotI (not destroyed)
  Sequencing primers: 5′ CTTGGATACACGCCGCCCAC
Resource information
  A portion of this plasmid was derived from a plasmid made by: codon-optimized SPNS1 orf was amplified from pDONR221_SPNS1 plasmid (Addgene Plasmid #132273)
Terms and licenses: Academic/Nonprofit Terms; Industry Terms: Not Available to Industry
Depositor comments: Please visit https://www.biorxiv.org/content/10.1101/2022.11.27.517422v1 for bioRxiv preprint.
How to cite: pMXs-IRES-blast 3xFlag-SPNS1(R76A) was a gift from Monther Abu-Remaileh (Addgene plasmid # 198570 ; http://n2t.net/addgene:198570 ; RRID:Addgene_198570)
