[The description below was written by a language model from this plasmid's Addgene catalogue record and pLannotate feature annotations shown in this document.]
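Description:
pMXs-IRES-blast 3xFlag-SPNS1(R76A) is a Moloney murine leukemia virus-based retroviral expression vector of about 7.3 kb for stable delivery of a mutant human SPNS1 into mammalian cells. It is propagated in E. coli through a high-copy ColE1/pUC-type origin and an ampicillin resistance gene (β-lactamase with its own bla promoter). The proviral portion is bounded by MMLV long terminal repeats. Downstream of the 5′ LTR lie the MMLV packaging signal, a truncated gag lacking its start codon, and a pol-derived segment containing the splice acceptor. These elements allow the genomic RNA to be encapsidated when gag, pol and env are supplied in trans by packaging cells. No separate internal promoter is annotated, so expression is presumably driven from the 5′ LTR, as is usual for this vector family.

The insert, cloned between EcoRI and NotI sites that remain intact, is a codon-optimized human SPNS1 open reading frame carrying an N-terminal 3xFlag tag and an arginine-to-alanine substitution at residue 76. The automated annotation marks the tag region as a FLAG fragment followed by a short hit to a fluorescent protein. That second hit is only about 28 nt and most likely reflects chance similarity within the tag or linker rather than a real reporter. Downstream, an EMCV IRES links the SPNS1 transcript to blasticidin S deaminase, so transduced cells can be selected with blasticidin while expressing both proteins from one bicistronic message. The associated work concerns an SPNS1-dependent lysosomal lipid transport pathway that supports cell survival under choline limitation. This suggests the plasmid is used to express the point mutant for comparison with wild-type SPNS1, with the Flag epitope allowing detection. The record does not state the functional consequence of R76A.
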