Features (pLannotate 1.2.2; 16 found; start..end, strand, type, name):
    259..363     -  promoter       AmpR promoter: bla
    393..986     +  LTR            LTR: long terminal repeat from Moloney murine leukemia virus
   1049..1248    +  misc_feature   MMLV Ψ: packaging signal of Moloney murine leukemia virus (MMLV)
   1300..1388    +  misc_feature   MESV Ψ (fragment): packaging signal of murine embryonic stem cell virus
   1465..1881    +  CDS            gag (truncated): truncated Moloney murine leukemia virus (MMLV) gag gene lacking the start codon
   1891..2265    +  misc_feature   pol region: Moloney murine leukemia virus (MMLV) pol region containing the splice acceptor site
   2348..2368    +  CDS            FLAG (fragment): FLAG® epitope tag, followed by an enterokinase cleavage site
   2369..2396    +  CDS            TDsmURFP (fragment): monomeric tandem dimer of a small ultra-red fluorescent protein derived from a cyanobacterial phycobiliprotein (Rodriguez et al., 2016)
   2402..3985    +  CDS            SPNS1: SPNS1_HUMAN - Also known as SPIN1. Experimental evidence at protein level: Swiss-Prot protein existence level 1. Sphingolipid transporter (By similarity). May be involved in necrotic or autophagic cell death. From Homo sapiens (Human).
   4129..4591    +  misc_feature   IRES: internal ribosome entry site (IRES) of the encephalomyocarditis virus (EMCV)
   4611..5000    +  CDS            BSD: blasticidin S deaminase; Aspergillus terreus BSD; confers resistance to blasticidin
   5049..5170    +  LTR            3' LTR (ΔU3) (fragment): self-inactivating 3' long terminal repeat (LTR) from Moloney murine leukemia virus
   5171..5640    +  LTR            LTR: long terminal repeat from Moloney murine leukemia virus
   5706..5758    -  CDS            lacI (fragment): lac repressor; lacI; The lac repressor binds to the lac operator to inhibit transcription in E. coli. This inhibition can be relieved by adding lactose or isopropyl-β-D-thiogalactopyranoside (IPTG).
   5941..6529    -  rep_origin     ori: high-copy-number ColE1/pMB1/pBR322/pUC origin of replication
   6693..258     -  CDS            AmpR (across the origin): β-lactamase; bla; confers resistance to ampicillin, carbenicillin, and related antibiotics
>Addgene plasmid #198570 | pMXs-IRES-blast 3xFlag-SPNS1(R76A) | addgene full sequence | sequence record 438874 | Addgene NGS Result
TTGCCCGGCGTCAATACGGGATAATACCGCGCCACATAGCAGAACTTTAAAAGTGCTCATCATTGGAAAA
CGTTCTTCGGGGCGAAAACTCTCAAGGATCTTACCGCTGTTGAGATCCAGTTCGATGTAACCCACTCGTG
CACCCAACTGATCTTCAGCATCTTTTACTTTCACCAGCGTTTCTGGGTGAGCAAAAACAGGAAGGCAAAA
TGCCGCAAAAAAGGGAATAAGGGCGACACGGAAATGTTGAATACTCATACTCTTCCTTTTTCAATATTAT
TGAAGCATTTATCAGGGTTATTGTCTCATGAGCGGATACATATTTGAATGTATTTAGAAAAATAAACAAA
TAGGGGTTCCGCGCACATTTCCCCGAAAAGTGCCACCTGCATAATGAAAGACCCCACCTGTAGGTTTGGC
AAGCTAGCTTAAGTAACGCCATTTTGCAAGGCATGGAAAAATACATAACTGAGAATAGAAAAGTTCAGAT
CAAGGTCAGGAACAGATGGAACAGCTGAATATGGGCCAAACAGGATATCTGTGGTAAGCAGTTCCTGCCC
CGGCTCAGGGCCAAGAACAGATGGAACAGCTGAATATGGGCCAAACAGGATATCTGTGGTAAGCAGTTCC
TGCCCCGGCTCAGGGCCAAGAACAGATGGTCCCCAGATGCGGTCCAGCCCTCAGCAGTTTCTAGAGAACC
ATCAGATGTTTCCAGGGTGCCCCAAGGACCTGAAATGACCCTGTGCCTTATTTGAACTAACCAATCAGTT
CGCTTCTCGCTTCTGTTCGCGCGCTTCTGCTCCCCGAGCTCAATAAAAGAGCCCACAACCCCTCACTCGG
CGCGCCAGTCCTCCGATTGACTGAGTCGCCCGGGTACCCGTGTATCCAATAAACCCTCTTGCAGTTGCAT
CCGACTTGTGGTCTCGCTGTTCCTTGGGAGGGTCTCCTCTGAGTGATTGACTACCCGTCAGCGGGGGTCT
TTCATTTGGGGGCTCGTCCGGGATCGGGAGACCCCTGCCCAGGGACCACCGACCCACCACCGGGAGGTAA
GCTGGCCAGCAACTTATCTGTGTCTGTCCGATTGTCTAGTGTCTATGACTGATTTTATGCGCCTGCGTCG
GTACTAGTTAGCTAACTAGCTCTGTATCTGGCGGACCCGTGGTGGAACTGACGAGTTCGGAACACCCGGC
CGCAACCCTGGGAGACGTCCCAGGGACTTCGGGGGCCGTTTTTGTGGCCCGACCTGAGTCCAAAAATCCC
GATCGTTTTGGACTCTTTGGTGCACCCCCCTAATAGGAGGGATATGTGGTTCTGGTAGGAGACGAGAACC
TAAAACAGTTCCCGCCTCCGTCTGAATTTTTGCTTTCGGTTTGGGACCGAAGCCGCGCCGCGCGTCTTGT
CTGCTGCAGCATCGTTCTGTGTTGTCTCTGTCTGACTGTGTTTCTGTATTTGTCTGAAAATTAGGGCCAG
ACTGTTACCACTCCCTTAAGTTTGACCTTAGGTCACTGGAAAGATGTCGAGCGGATCGCTCACAACCAGT
CGGTAGATGTCAAGAAGAGACGTTGGGTTACCTTCTGCTCTGCAGAATGGCCAACCTTTAACGTCGGATG
GCCGCGAGACGGCACCTTTAACCGAGACCTCATCACCCAGGTTAAGATCAAGGTCTTTTCACCTGGCCCG
CATGGACACCCAGACCAGGTCCCCTACATCGTGACCTGGGAAGCCTTGGCTTTTGACCCCCCTCCCTGGG
TCAAGCCCTTTGTACACCCTAAGCCTCCGCCTCCTCTTCCTCCATCCGCCCCGTCTCTCCCCCTTGAACC
TCCTCGTTCGACCCCGCCTCGATCCTCCCTTTATCCAGCCCTCACTCCTTCTCTAGGCGCCCCCATATGG
CCATATGAGATCTTATATGGGGCACCCCCGCCCCTTGTAAACTTCCCTGACCCTGACATGACAAGAGTTA
CTAACAGCCCCTCTCTCCAAGCTCACTTACAGGCTCTCTACTTAGTCCAGCACGAAGTCTGGAGACCTCT
GGCGGCAGCCTACCAAGAACAACTGGACCGACCGGTGGTACCTCACCCTTACCGAGTCGGCGACACAGTG
TGGGTCCGCCGACACCAGACTAAGAACCTAGAACCTCGCTGGAAAGGACCTTACACAGTCCTGCTGACCA
CCCCCACCGCCCTCAAAGTAGACGGCATCGCAGCTTGGATACACGCCGCCCACGTGAAGGCTGCCGACCC
CGGGGGTGGACCATCCTCTAGACTGCCGGATCTAGCTAGTTAATTAAGGATCCGCCACCATGGACTACAA
GGACCACGACGGTGACTACAAGGACCACGACATCGACTACAAGGACGACGACGACAAGGGGCATGGCACC
GGCAGCACCGGCAGCGAATTCATGGCCGGCTCTGACACCGCCCCTTTCCTGAGCCAGGCCGACGATCCAG
ACGATGGACCAGTGCCAGGAACCCCTGGACTGCCAGGCTCTACAGGCAACCCCAAGAGCGAGGAGCCAGA
GGTGCCTGACCAGGAGGGACTGCAGAGGATCACAGGACTGTCCCCTGGCCGGTCTGCCCTGATCGTGGCC
GTGCTGTGCTACATCAACCTGCTGAATTATATGGATGCCTTTACCGTGGCAGGCGTGCTGCCAGACATCG
AGCAGTTCTTTAACATCGGCGATAGCTCCTCTGGCCTGATCCAGACAGTGTTCATCAGCTCCTACATGGT
GCTGGCCCCCGTGTTCGGCTATCTGGGCGATCGCTACAATCGGAAGTATCTGATGTGCGGCGGCATCGCC
TTCTGGAGCCTGGTGACCCTGGGCTCTAGCTTCATCCCAGGCGAGCACTTTTGGCTGCTGCTGCTGACAA
GGGGACTGGTGGGAGTGGGAGAGGCAAGCTACTCCACCATCGCACCTACACTGATCGCCGACCTGTTTGT
GGCCGATCAGAGAAGCAGGATGCTGTCCATCTTCTACTTTGCCATCCCAGTGGGAAGCGGACTGGGATAT
ATCGCAGGATCCAAGGTGAAGGACATGGCCGGCGATTGGCACTGGGCACTGAGAGTGACCCCTGGACTGG
GAGTGGTGGCCGTGCTGCTGCTGTTCCTGGTGGTGAGAGAGCCACCTAGGGGAGCAGTGGAGAGGCACTC
TGACCTGCCACCCCTGAACCCAACAAGCTGGTGGGCAGATCTGCGCGCCCTGGCAAGGAATCCATCCTTC
GTGCTGTCCTCTCTGGGCTTCACCGCCGTGGCCTTTGTGACAGGATCCCTGGCCCTGTGGGCACCTGCCT
TTCTGCTGCGCTCTAGGGTGGTGCTGGGAGAGACCCCTCCATGCCTGCCAGGCGACTCCTGTAGCTCCTC
TGATTCTCTGATCTTTGGCCTGATCACCTGCCTGACAGGCGTGCTGGGAGTGGGACTGGGAGTGGAGATC
AGCCGGAGACTGAGACACTCCAACCCAAGGGCAGACCCACTGGTGTGCGCAACCGGACTGCTGGGCTCCG
CCCCCTTCCTGTTTCTGTCTCTGGCATGTGCAAGGGGAAGCATCGTGGCAACCTACATCTTCATCTTTAT
CGGCGAGACACTGCTGAGCATGAATTGGGCCATCGTGGCCGATATCCTGCTGTATGTGGTCATCCCAACC
AGGCGCTCCACAGCCGAGGCCTTCCAGATCGTGCTGTCTCACCTGCTGGGCGACGCAGGAAGCCCATATC
TGATCGGCCTGATCTCCGATCGCCTGCGGAGAAATTGGCCCCCTTCTTTCCTGAGCGAGTTTCGGGCCCT
GCAGTTCAGCCTGATGCTGTGCGCCTTTGTGGGCGCCCTGGGAGGAGCAGCCTTCCTGGGCACCGCCATC
TTTATCGAGGCCGACAGGCGCCGGGCACAGCTGCACGTGCAGGGACTGCTGCACGAGGCAGGCTCCACCG
ACGATAGAATCGTGGTGCCCCAGAGAGGCAGGTCCACAAGGGTGCCTGTGGCCTCTGTGCTGATCTGAGC
GGCCGCTACGTAAATTCCGCCCCCCCCCCCCTCTCCCTCCCCCCCCCCTAACGTTACTGGCCGAAGCCGC
TTGGAATAAGGCCGGTGTGCGTTTGTCTATATGTTATTTTCCACCATATTGCCGTCTTTTGGCAATGTGA
GGGCCCGGAAACCTGGCCCTGTCTTCTTGACGAGCATTCCTAGGGGTCTTTCCCCTCTCGCCAAAGGAAT
GCAAGGTCTGTTGAATGTCGTGAAGGAAGCAGTTCCTCTGGAAGCTTCTTGAAGACAAACAACGTCTGTA
GCGACCCTTTGCAGGCAGCGGAACCCCCCACCTGGCGACAGGTGCCTCTGCGGCCAAAAGCCACGTGTAT
AAGATACACCTGCAAAGGCGGCACAACCCCAGTGCCACGTTGTGAGTTGGATAGTTGTGGAAAGAGTCAA
ATGGCTCTCCTCAAGCGTATTCAACAAGGGGCTGAAGGATGCCCAGAAGGTACCCCATTGTATGGGATCT
GATCTGGGGCCTCGGTGCACATGCTTTACATGTGTTTAGTCGAGGTTAAAAAAACGTCTAGGCCCCCCGA
ACCACGGGGACGTGGTTTTCCTTTGAAAAACACGATGATAATATGGCCACAACCATGGTTCCTTTGTCTC
AAGAAGAATCCACCCTCATTGAAAGAGCAACGGCTACAATCAACAGCATCCCCATCTCTGAAGACTACAG
CGTCGCCAGCGCAGCTCTCTCTAGCGACGGCCGCATCTTCACTGGTGTCAATGTATATCATTTTACTGGG
GGACCTTGTGCAGAACTCGTGGTGCTGGGCACTGCTGCTGCTGCGGCAGCTGGCAACCTGACTTGTATCG
TCGCGATCGGAAATGAGAACAGGGGCATCTTGAGCCCCTGCGGACGGTGCCGACAGGTGCTTCTCGATCT
GCATCCTGGGATCAAAGCCATAGTGAAGGACAGTGATGGACAGCCGACGGCAGTTGGGATTCGTGAATTG
CTGCCCTCTGGTTATGTGTGGGAGGGCTAAGTCGACGATAAAATAAAAGATTTTATTTAGTCTCCAGAAA
AAGGGGGGAATGAAAGACCCCACCTGTAGGTTTGGCAAGCTAGCTTAAGTAACGCCATTTTGCAAGGCAT
GGAAAAATACATAACTGAGAATAGAGAAGTTCAGATCAAGGTCAGGAACAGATGGAACAGCTGAATATGG
GCCAAACAGGATATCTGTGGTAAGCAGTTCCTGCCCCGGCTCAGGGCCAAGAACAGATGGAACAGCTGAA
TATGGGCCAAACAGGATATCTGTGGTAAGCAGTTCCTGCCCCGGCTCAGGGCCAAGAACAGATGGTCCCC
AGATGCGGTCCAGCCCTCAGCAGTTTCTAGAGAACCATCAGATGTTTCCAGGGTGCCCCAAGGACCTGAA
ATGACCCTGTGCCTTATTTGAACTAACCAATCAGTTCGCTTCTCGCTTCTGTTCGCGCGCTTCTGCTCCC
CGAGCTCAATAAAAGAGCCCACAACCCCTCACTCGGGGCGCCAGTCCTCCGATTGACTGAGTCGCCCGGG
TACCCGTGTATCCAATAAACCCTCTTGCAGTTGCATCCGACTTGTGGTCTCGCTGTTCCTTGGGAGGGTC
TCCTCTGAGTGATTGACTACCCGTCAGCGGGGGTCTTTCACATGCAGCATGTATCAAAATTAATTTGGTT
TTTTTTCTTAAGTATTTACATTAAATGGCCATAGTTGCATTAATGAATCGGCCAACGCGCGGGGAGAGGC
GGTTTGCGTATTGGGCGCTCTTCCGCTTCCTCGCTCACTGACTCGCTGCGCTCGGTCGTTCGGCTGCGGC
GAGCGGTATCAGCTCACTCAAAGGCGGTAATACGGTTATCCACAGAATCAGGGGATAACGCAGGAAAGAA
CATGTGAGCAAAAGGCCAGCAAAAGGCCAGGAACCGTAAAAAGGCCGCGTTGCTGGCGTTTTTCCATAGG
CTCCGCCCCCCTGACGAGCATCACAAAAATCGACGCTCAAGTCAGAGGTGGCGAAACCCGACAGGACTAT
AAAGATACCAGGCGTTTCCCCCTGGAAGCTCCCTCGTGCGCTCTCCTGTTCCGACCCTGCCGCTTACCGG
ATACCTGTCCGCCTTTCTCCCTTCGGGAAGCGTGGCGCTTTCTCATAGCTCACGCTGTAGGTATCTCAGT
TCGGTGTAGGTCGTTCGCTCCAAGCTGGGCTGTGTGCACGAACCCCCCGTTCAGCCCGACCGCTGCGCCT
TATCCGGTAACTATCGTCTTGAGTCCAACCCGGTAAGACACGACTTATCGCCACTGGCAGCAGCCACTGG
TAACAGGATTAGCAGAGCGAGGTATGTAGGCGGTGCTACAGAGTTCTTGAAGTGGTGGCCTAACTACGGC
TACACTAGAAGAACAGTATTTGGTATCTGCGCTCTGCTGAAGCCAGTTACCTTCGGAAAAAGAGTTGGTA
GCTCTTGATCCGGCAAACAAACCACCGCTGGTAGCGGTGGTTTTTTTGTTTGCAAGCAGCAGATTACGCG
CAGAAAAAAAGGATCTCAAGAAGATCCTTTGATCTTTTCTACGGGGTCTGACGCTCAGTGGAACGAAAAC
TCACGTTAAGGGATTTTGGTCATGAGATTATCAAAAAGGATCTTCACCTAGATCCTTTTGCGGCCGGCCG
CAAATCAATCTAAAGTATATATGAGTAAACTTGGTCTGACAGTTACCAATGCTTAATCAGTGAGGCACCT
ATCTCAGCGATCTGTCTATTTCGTTCATCCATAGTTGCCTGACTCCCCGTCGTGTAGATAACTACGATAC
GGGAGGGCTTACCATCTGGCCCCAGTGCTGCAATGATACCGCGAGACCCACGCTCACCGGCTCCAGATTT
ATCAGCAATAAACCAGCCAGCCGGAAGGGCCGAGCGCAGAAGTGGTCCTGCAACTTTATCCGCCTCCATC
CAGTCTATTAATTGTTGCCGGGAAGCTAGAGTAAGTAGTTCGCCAGTTAATAGTTTGCGCAACGTTGTTG
CCATTGCTACAGGCATCGTGGTGTCACGCTCGTCGTTTGGTATGGCTTCATTCAGCTCCGGTTCCCAACG
ATCAAGGCGAGTTACATGATCCCCCATGTTGTGCAAAAAAGCGGTTAGCTCCTTCGGTCCTCCGATCGTT
GTCAGAAGTAAGTTGGCCGCAGTGTTATCACTCATGGTTATGGCAGCACTGCATAATTCTCTTACTGTCA
TGCCATCCGTAAGATGCTTTTCTGTGACTGGTGAGTACTCAACCAAGTCATTCTGAGAATAGTGTATGCG
GCGACCGAGTTGCTC
